Addgene plasmid #128072: pCDH-EF1-IRES plum
Purpose: gfp was exchanged to plum
Depositing lab: Oskar Laur. Depositing organization: Emory University.
Backbone
  Vector backbone: pCDH-EF1-IRES cop GFP
  Vector type: Mammalian Expression, Lentiviral
Growth in bacteria
  Bacterial resistance: Ampicillin, 100 μg/mL
  Growth temperature: 37°C
  Growth strain: NEB Stable
  Copy number: High Copy
Gene/Insert
  Gene/Insert name: plum
  Species: Synthetic
  Insert size (bp): 680
  Mutation: no
  Cloning method: Restriction Enzyme; 5′ cloning site BspEI (unknown if destroyed); 3′ cloning site SalI (unknown if destroyed)
Terms and licenses: Academic/Nonprofit Terms; Industry Terms: Not Available to Industry
How to cite: pCDH-EF1-IRES plum was a gift from Oskar Laur (Addgene plasmid # 128072 ; http://n2t.net/addgene:128072 ; RRID:Addgene_128072)
