[The description below was written by a language model from this plasmid's Addgene catalogue record and pLannotate feature annotations shown in this document.]
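Description:
pCDH-EF1-IRES plum is a 7.7 kb HIV-1-based lentiviral transfer plasmid for mammalian expression, derived from pCDH-EF1-IRES copGFP by replacing the green reporter with the far-red fluorescent protein mPlum (a synthetic insert of about 680 bp cloned between BspEI and SalI sites). It is propagated in E. coli as a high-copy plasmid through a ColE1/pUC-type origin and selected with ampicillin via the β-lactamase gene. The remnants of lac, rop, bom and lacZα sequences in the annotation are backbone leftovers with no evident function here.

The viral portion follows a third-generation layout. An RSV promoter fused to a truncated 5' LTR drives genomic RNA production in packaging cells. It is followed by the Ψ packaging signal with a partial gag sequence, the Rev response element for nuclear export of unspliced RNA, and the cPPT/CTS, which aids nuclear import of the reverse-transcribed genome. The internal expression cassette uses the EF-1α core promoter joined to an HTLV-1 LTR segment, a common composite arrangement that gives constitutive expression. A short unannotated gap lies between this promoter and the EMCV IRES. This is presumably where a gene of interest would be cloned, though the record does not describe a cloning site or any upstream insert. The IRES directs cap-independent translation of mPlum from the same transcript, so red fluorescence would report expression of an upstream gene. A WPRE enhances transcript stability and expression, and the cassette ends in a truncated 3' LTR followed by an SV40 polyadenylation signal and SV40 origin. The record gives no purpose beyond the reporter swap, which provides a colour alternative to the GFP parent for tracking transduced cells.
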