Features (pLannotate 1.2.2; 26 found; start..end, strand, type, name):
      6..232     +  promoter       RSV promoter: Rous sarcoma virus enhancer/promoter
    233..413     +  LTR            5' LTR (truncated): truncated 5' long terminal repeat (LTR) from HIV-1
    460..585     +  misc_feature   HIV-1 Ψ: packaging signal of human immunodeficiency virus type 1
    569..907     +  CDS            HIV-1 gag (fragment): gag protein from human immunodeficiency virus 1; gag
   1078..1311    +  misc_feature   RRE: The Rev response element (RRE) of HIV-1 allows for Rev-dependent mRNA export from the nucleus to the cytoplasm.
   1688..1788    +  CDS            Rev (fragment): human immunodeficiency virus 1 (HIV-1) Rev protein; rev; enhances nuclear export of unspliced and incompletely spliced viral mRNAs
   1807..1923    +  misc_feature   cPPT/CTS: central polypurine tract and central termination sequence of HIV-1
   1966..2177    +  promoter       EF-1α core promoter: core promoter for human elongation factor EF-1α
   2190..2458    +  LTR            5' LTR (truncated): truncated 5' long terminal repeat (LTR) from human T-cell leukemia virus (HTLV) type 1
   2635..3097    +  misc_feature   IRES: internal ribosome entry site (IRES) of the encephalomyocarditis virus (EMCV)
   3123..3800    +  CDS            mPlum: mPlum is a basic (constitutively fluorescent) red fluorescent protein published in 2004, derived from Discosoma sp.. It has low acid sensitivity.
   3810..4398    +  misc_feature   WPRE: woodchuck hepatitis virus posttranscriptional regulatory element
   4393..4500    +  CDS            nef (fragment): NEF_SIVS4 - Experimental evidence at protein level: Swiss-Prot protein existence level 1. Interferes with TCR signaling from the cell membrane. Interacts with CD247/TCRZ (TCR zeta chain) and exert potent down- regulation of cell surface TCR/CD3 complexes. From Simian immunodeficiency virus (isolate F236/smH4) (SIV-sm) (Simian immunodeficiency virus sooty mangabey monkey).
   4525..4705    +  LTR            5' LTR (truncated): truncated 5' long terminal repeat (LTR) from HIV-1
   4777..4898    +  polyA_signal   SV40 poly(A) signal: SV40 polyadenylation signal
   4938..5073    +  rep_origin     SV40 ori: SV40 origin of replication
   5130..5146    -  protein_bind   lac operator: The lac repressor binds to the lac operator to inhibit transcription in E. coli. This inhibition can be relieved by adding lactose or isopropyl-β-D-thiogalactopyranoside (IPTG). lac repressor encoded by lacI
   5154..5184    -  promoter       lac promoter: promoter for the E. coli lac operon
   5199..5220    -  protein_bind   CAP binding site: CAP binding activates transcription in the presence of cAMP. E. coli catabolite activator protein
   5233..5325    -  CDS            lacI (fragment): lac repressor; lacI; The lac repressor binds to the lac operator to inhibit transcription in E. coli. This inhibition can be relieved by adding lactose or isopropyl-β-D-thiogalactopyranoside (IPTG).
   5508..6096    -  rep_origin     ori: high-copy-number ColE1/pMB1/pBR322/pUC origin of replication
   6267..7127    -  CDS            AmpR: β-lactamase; bla; confers resistance to ampicillin, carbenicillin, and related antibiotics
   7128..7232    -  promoter       AmpR promoter: bla
   7327..7362    +  CDS            rop (fragment): Rop protein, which maintains plasmids at low copy number; rop
   7464..7563    +  misc_feature   bom (fragment): basis of mobility region from pBR322
   7569..7723    -  CDS            lacZα (fragment): LacZα fragment of β-galactosidase; lacZ fragment
>Addgene plasmid #128072 | pCDH-EF1-IRES plum | addgene full sequence | sequence record 255193 | Addgene NGS Result
ACGCGTGTAGTCTTATGCAATACTCTTGTAGTCTTGCAACATGGTAACGATGAGTTAGCAACATGCCTTA
CAAGGAGAGAAAAAGCACCGTGCATGCCGATTGGTGGAAGTAAGGTGGTACGATCGTGCCTTATTAGGAA
GGCAACAGACGGGTCTGACATGGATTGGACGAACCACTGAATTGCCGCATTGCAGAGATATTGTATTTAA
GTGCCTAGCTCGATACATAAACGGGTCTCTCTGGTTAGACCAGATCTGAGCCTGGGAGCTCTCTGGCTAA
CTAGGGAACCCACTGCTTAAGCCTCAATAAAGCTTGCCTTGAGTGCTTCAAGTAGTGTGTGCCCGTCTGT
TGTGTGACTCTGGTAACTAGAGATCCCTCAGACCCTTTTAGTCAGTGTGGAAAATCTCTAGCAGTGGCGC
CCGAACAGGGACTTGAAAGCGAAAGGGAAACCAGAGGAGCTCTCTCGACGCAGGACTCGGCTTGCTGAAG
CGCGCACGGCAAGAGGCGAGGGGCGGCGACTGGTGAGTACGCCAAAAATTTTGACTAGCGGAGGCTAGAA
GGAGAGAGATGGGTGCGAGAGCGTCAGTATTAAGCGGGGGAGAATTAGATCGCGATGGGAAAAAATTCGG
TTAAGGCCAGGGGGAAAGAAAAAATATAAATTAAAACATATAGTATGGGCAAGCAGGGAGCTAGAACGAT
TCGCAGTTAATCCTGGCCTGTTAGAAACATCAGAAGGCTGTAGACAAATACTGGGACAGCTACAACCATC
CCTTCAGACAGGATCAGAAGAACTTAGATCATTATATAATACAGTAGCAACCCTCTATTGTGTGCATCAA
AGGATAGAGATAAAAGACACCAAGGAAGCTTTAGACAAGATAGAGGAAGAGCAAAACAAAAGTAAGACCA
CCGCACAGCAAGCGGCCACTGATCTTCAGACCTGGAGGAGGAGATATGAGGGACAATTGGAGAAGTGAAT
TATATAAATATAAAGTAGTAAAAATTGAACCATTAGGAGTAGCACCCACCAAGGCAAAGAGAAGAGTGGT
GCAGAGAGAAAAAAGAGCAGTGGGAATAGGAGCTTTGTTCCTTGGGTTCTTGGGAGCAGCAGGAAGCACT
ATGGGCGCAGCGTCAATGACGCTGACGGTACAGGCCAGACAATTATTGTCTGGTATAGTGCAGCAGCAGA
ACAATTTGCTGAGGGCTATTGAGGCGCAACAGCATCTGTTGCAACTCACAGTCTGGGGCATCAAGCAGCT
CCAGGCAAGAATCCTGGCTGTGGAAAGATACCTAAAGGATCAACAGCTCCTGGGGATTTGGGGTTGCTCT
GGAAAACTCATTTGCACCACTGCTGTGCCTTGGAATGCTAGTTGGAGTAATAAATCTCTGGAACAGATTT
GGAATCACACGACCTGGATGGAGTGGGACAGAGAAATTAACAATTACACAAGCTTAATACACTCCTTAAT
TGAAGAATCGCAAAACCAGCAAGAAAAGAATGAACAAGAATTATTGGAATTAGATAAATGGGCAAGTTTG
TGGAATTGGTTTAACATAACAAATTGGCTGTGGTATATAAAATTATTCATAATGATAGTAGGAGGCTTGG
TAGGTTTAAGAATAGTTTTTGCTGTACTTTCTATAGTGAATAGAGTTAGGCAGGGATATTCACCATTATC
GTTTCAGACCCACCTCCCAACCCCGAGGGGACCCGACAGGCCCGAAGGAATAGAAGAAGAAGGTGGAGAG
AGAGACAGAGACAGATCCATTCGATTAGTGAACGGATCTCGACGGTATCGGTTAACTTTTAAAAGAAAAG
GGGGGATTGGGGGGTACAGTGCAGGGGAAAGAATAGTAGACATAATAGCAACAGACATACAAACTAAAGA
ATTACAAAAACAAATTACAAAATTCAAAATTTTATCGATACTAGTGGATCTGCGATCGCTCCGGTGCCCG
TCAGTGGGCAGAGCGCACATCGCCCACAGTCCCCGAGAAGTTGGGGGGAGGGGTCGGCAATTGAACGGGT
GCCTAGAGAAGGTGGCGCGGGGTAAACTGGGAAAGTGATGTCGTGTACTGGCTCCGCCTTTTTCCCGAGG
GTGGGGGAGAACCGTATATAAGTGCAGTAGTCGCCGTGAACGTTCTTTTTCGCAACGGGTTTGCCGCCAG
AACACAGCTGAAGCTTCGAGGGGCTCGCATCTCTCCTTCACGCGCCCGCCGCCCTACCTGAGGCCGCCAT
CCACGCCGGTTGAGTCGCGTTCTGCCGCCTCCCGCCTGTGGTGCCTCCTGAACTGCGTCCGCCGTCTAGG
TAAGTTTAAAGCTCAGGTCGAGACCGGGCCTTTGTCCGGCGCTCCCTTGGAGCCTACCTAGACTCAGCCG
GCTCTCCACGCTTTGCCTGACCCTGCTTGCTCAACTCTACGTCTTTGTTTCGTTTTCTGTTCTGCGCCGT
TACAGATCCAAGCTGTGACCGGCGCCTACTCTAGAGCTAGCGAATTCGAATTTAAATCGGATCCGCGGCC
GCGCCCCTCTCCCTCCCCCCCCCCTAACGTTACTGGCCGAAGCCGCTTGGAATAAGGCCGGTGTGCGTTT
GTCTATATGTTATTTTCCACCATATTGCCGTCTTTTGGCAATGTGAGGGCCCGGAAACCTGGCCCTGTCT
TCTTGACGAGCATTCCTAGGGGTCTTTCCCCTCTCGCCAAAGGAATGCAAGGTCTGTTGAATGTCGTGAA
GGAAGCAGTTCCTCTGGAAGCTTCTTGAAGACAAACAACGTCTGTAGCGACCCTTTGCAGGCAGCGGAAC
CCCCCACCTGGCGACAGGTGCCTCTGCGGCCAAAAGCCACGTGTATAAGATACACCTGCAAAGGCGGCAC
AACCCCAGTGCCACGTTGTGAGTTGGATAGTTGTGGAAAGAGTCAAATGGCTCTCCTCAAGCGTATTCAA
CAAGGGGCTGAAGGATGCCCAGAAGGTACCCCATTGTATGGGATCTGATCTGGGGCCTCGGTGCACATGC
TTTACATGTGTTTAGTCGAGGTTAAAAAAACGTCTAGGCCCCCCGAACCACGGGGACGTGGTTTTCCTTT
GAAAAACACGATGATAATATGGCCACAACCATGGCGTCCGGAATGGTGAGCAAGGGCGAGGAGGTCATCA
AGGAGTTCATGCGCTTCAAGGAGCACATGGAGGGCTCCGTGAACGGCCACGAGTTCGAGATCGAGGGCGA
GGGCGAGGGCCGCCCCTACGAGGGCACCCAGACCGCCAGGCTGAAGGTGACCAAGGGTGGCCCCCTGCCC
TTCGCCTGGGACATCCTGTCCCCTCAGATCATGTACGGCTCCAAGGCCTACGTGAAGCACCCCGCCGACA
TCCCCGACTACTTGAAGCTGTCCTTCCCCGAGGGCTTCAAGTGGGAGCGCGTGATGAACTTCGAGGACGG
CGGCGTGGTGACCGTGACCCAGGACTCCTCCCTGCAGGACGGCGAGTTCATCTACAAGGTGAAGGTGCGC
GGCACCAACTTCCCCTCCGACGGCCCCGTAATGCAGAAGAAGACCATGGGCTGGGAGGCCTCCTCCGAGC
GGATGTACCCCGAGGACGGCGCCCTGAAGGGCGAGATGAAGATGAGGCTGAGGCTGAAGGACGGCGGCCA
CTACGACGCCGAGGTCAAGACCACCTACATGGCCAAGAAGCCCGTGCAGCTGCCCGGCGCCTACAAGACC
GACATCAAGCTGGACATCACCTCCCACAACGAGGACTACACCATCGTGGAACAGTACGAGCGCGCCGAGG
GCCGCCACTCCACCGGCGCCTAAGTCGACAATCAACCTCTGGATTACAAAATTTGTGAAAGATTGACTGG
TATTCTTAACTATGTTGCTCCTTTTACGCTATGTGGATACGCTGCTTTAATGCCTTTGTATCATGCTATT
GCTTCCCGTATGGCTTTCATTTTCTCCTCCTTGTATAAATCCTGGTTGCTGTCTCTTTATGAGGAGTTGT
GGCCCGTTGTCAGGCAACGTGGCGTGGTGTGCACTGTGTTTGCTGACGCAACCCCCACTGGTTGGGGCAT
TGCCACCACCTGTCAGCTCCTTTCCGGGACTTTCGCTTTCCCCCTCCCTATTGCCACGGCGGAACTCATC
GCCGCCTGCCTTGCCCGCTGCTGGACAGGGGCTCGGCTGTTGGGCACTGACAATTCCGTGGTGTTGTCGG
GGAAATCATCGTCCTTTCCTTGGCTGCTCGCCTGTGTTGCCACCTGGATTCTGCGCGGGACGTCCTTCTG
CTACGTCCCTTCGGCCCTCAATCCAGCGGACCTTCCTTCCCGCGGCCTGCTGCCGGCTCTGCGGCCTCTT
CCGCGTCTTCGCCTTCGCCCTCAGACGAGTCGGATCTCCCTTTGGGCCGCCTCCCCGCCTGGTACCTTTA
AGACCAATGACTTACAAGGCAGCTGTAGATCTTAGCCACTTTTTAAAAGAAAAGGGGGGACTGGAAGGGC
TAATTCACTCCCAACGAAGATAAGATCTGCTTTTTGCTTGTACTGGGTCTCTCTGGTTAGACCAGATCTG
AGCCTGGGAGCTCTCTGGCTAACTAGGGAACCCACTGCTTAAGCCTCAATAAAGCTTGCCTTGAGTGCTT
CAAGTAGTGTGTGCCCGTCTGTTGTGTGACTCTGGTAACTAGAGATCCCTCAGACCCTTTTAGTCAGTGT
GGAAAATCTCTAGCAGTAGTAGTTCATGTCATCTTATTATTCAGTATTTATAACTTGCAAAGAAATGAAT
ATCAGAGAGTGAGAGGAACTTGTTTATTGCAGCTTATAATGGTTACAAATAAAGCAATAGCATCACAAAT
TTCACAAATAAAGCATTTTTTTCACTGCATTCTAGTTGTGGTTTGTCCAAACTCATCAATGTATCTTATC
ATGTCTGGCTCTAGCTATCCCGCCCCTAACTCCGCCCATCCCGCCCCTAACTCCGCCCAGTTCCGCCCAT
TCTCCGCCCCATGGCTGACTAATTTTTTTTATTTATGCAGAGGCCGAGGCCGCCTCGGCCTCTGAGCTAT
TCCAGAAGTAGTGAGGAGGCTTTTTTGGAGGCCTAGACTTTTGCAGAGACCAAATTCGTAATCATGTCAT
AGCTGTTTCCTGTGTGAAATTGTTATCCGCTCACAATTCCACACAACATACGAGCCGGAAGCATAAAGTG
TAAAGCCTGGGGTGCCTAATGAGTGAGCTAACTCACATTAATTGCGTTGCGCTCACTGCCCGCTTTCCAG
TCGGGAAACCTGTCGTGCCAGCTGCATTAATGAATCGGCCAACGCGCGGGGAGAGGCGGTTTGCGTATTG
GGCGCTCTTCCGCTTCCTCGCTCACTGACTCGCTGCGCTCGGTCGTTCGGCTGCGGCGAGCGGTATCAGC
TCACTCAAAGGCGGTAATACGGTTATCCACAGAATCAGGGGATAACGCAGGAAAGAACATGTGAGCAAAA
GGCCAGCAAAAGGCCAGGAACCGTAAAAAGGCCGCGTTGCTGGCGTTTTTCCATAGGCTCCGCCCCCCTG
ACGAGCATCACAAAAATCGACGCTCAAGTCAGAGGTGGCGAAACCCGACAGGACTATAAAGATACCAGGC
GTTTCCCCCTGGAAGCTCCCTCGTGCGCTCTCCTGTTCCGACCCTGCCGCTTACCGGATACCTGTCCGCC
TTTCTCCCTTCGGGAAGCGTGGCGCTTTCTCATAGCTCACGCTGTAGGTATCTCAGTTCGGTGTAGGTCG
TTCGCTCCAAGCTGGGCTGTGTGCACGAACCCCCCGTTCAGCCCGACCGCTGCGCCTTATCCGGTAACTA
TCGTCTTGAGTCCAACCCGGTAAGACACGACTTATCGCCACTGGCAGCAGCCACTGGTAACAGGATTAGC
AGAGCGAGGTATGTAGGCGGTGCTACAGAGTTCTTGAAGTGGTGGCCTAACTACGGCTACACTAGAAGAA
CAGTATTTGGTATCTGCGCTCTGCTGAAGCCAGTTACCTTCGGAAAAAGAGTTGGTAGCTCTTGATCCGG
CAAACAAACCACCGCTGGTAGCGGTGGTTTTTTTGTTTGCAAGCAGCAGATTACGCGCAGAAAAAAAGGA
TCTCAAGAAGATCCTTTGATCTTTTCTACGGGGTCTGACGCTCAGTGGAACGAAAACTCACGTTAAGGGA
TTTTGGTCATGAGATTATCAAAAAGGATCTTCACCTAGATCCTTTTAAATTAAAAATGAAGTTTTAAATC
AATCTAAAGTATATATGAGTAAACTTGGTCTGACAGTTACCAATGCTTAATCAGTGAGGCACCTATCTCA
GCGATCTGTCTATTTCGTTCATCCATAGTTGCCTGACTCCCCGTCGTGTAGATAACTACGATACGGGAGG
GCTTACCATCTGGCCCCAGTGCTGCAATGATACCGCGAGACCCACGCTCACCGGCTCCAGATTTATCAGC
AATAAACCAGCCAGCCGGAAGGGCCGAGCGCAGAAGTGGTCCTGCAACTTTATCCGCCTCCATCCAGTCT
ATTAATTGTTGCCGGGAAGCTAGAGTAAGTAGTTCGCCAGTTAATAGTTTGCGCAACGTTGTTGCCATTG
CTACAGGCATCGTGGTGTCACGCTCGTCGTTTGGTATGGCTTCATTCAGCTCCGGTTCCCAACGATCAAG
GCGAGTTACATGATCCCCCATGTTGTGCAAAAAAGCGGTTAGCTCCTTCGGTCCTCCGATCGTTGTCAGA
AGTAAGTTGGCCGCAGTGTTATCACTCATGGTTATGGCAGCACTGCATAATTCTCTTACTGTCATGCCAT
CCGTAAGATGCTTTTCTGTGACTGGTGAGTACTCAACCAAGTCATTCTGAGAATAGTGTATGCGGCGACC
GAGTTGCTCTTGCCCGGCGTCAATACGGGATAATACCGCGCCACATAGCAGAACTTTAAAAGTGCTCATC
ATTGGAAAACGTTCTTCGGGGCGAAAACTCTCAAGGATCTTACCGCTGTTGAGATCCAGTTCGATGTAAC
CCACTCGTGCACCCAACTGATCTTCAGCATCTTTTACTTTCACCAGCGTTTCTGGGTGAGCAAAAACAGG
AAGGCAAAATGCCGCAAAAAAGGGAATAAGGGCGACACGGAAATGTTGAATACTCATACTCTTCCTTTTT
CAATATTATTGAAGCATTTATCAGGGTTATTGTCTCATGAGCGGATACATATTTGAATGTATTTAGAAAA
ATAAACAAATAGGGGTTCCGCGCACATTTCCCCGAAAAGTGCCACCTGACGTCTAAGAAACCATTATTAT
CATGACATTAACCTATAAAAATAGGCGTATCACGAGGCCCTTTCGTCTCGCGCGTTTCGGTGATGACGGT
GAAAACCTCTGACACATGCAGCTCCCGGAGACGGTCACAGCTTGTCTGTAAGCGGATGCCGGGAGCAGAC
AAGCCCGTCAGGGCGCGTCAGCGGGTGTTGGCGGGTGTCGGGGCTGGCTTAACTATGCGGCATCAGAGCA
GATTGTACTGAGAGTGCACCATATGCGGTGTGAAATACCGCACAGATGCGTAAGGAGAAAATACCGCATC
AGGCGCCATTCGCCATTCAGGCTGCGCAACTGTTGGGAAGGGCGATCGGTGCGGGCCTCTTCGCTATTAC
GCCAGCTGGCGAAAGGGGGATGTGCTGCAAGGCGATTAAGTTGGGTAACGCCAGGGTTTTCCCAGTCACG
ACGTTGTAAAACGACGGCCAGTGCCAAGCTG
